Addgene plasmid #73438: pETM6-G6-vioABE
Purpose: Prodeoxyviolacein pathway (vioABE) in monocistronic configuration, transcriptionally driven by orthogonal T7-lac promoter variant G6.
Depositing lab: Mattheos Koffas. Depositing organization: Rensselaer Polytechnic Institute. Publication: Rapid generation of CRISPR/dCas9-regulated, orthogonally repressible hybrid T7-lac promoters for modular, tuneable control of metabolic pathway fluxes in Escherichia coli. Cress BF, Jones JA, Kim DC, Leitz QD, Englaender JA, Collins SM, Linhardt RJ, Koffas MA. Nucleic Acids Res. 2016 Apr 13. pii: gkw231. 10.1093/nar/gkw231 PubMed 27079979.
Backbone
  Vector backbone: pETM6
  Backbone manufacturer: Koffas Lab, Addgene Plasmid #49795
  Backbone size w/o insert (bp): 5147
  Vector type: Bacterial Expression, CRISPR, Synthetic Biology
Growth in bacteria
  Bacterial resistance: Ampicillin, 100 μg/mL
  Growth temperature: 37°C
  Growth strain: DH5alpha
  Copy number: High Copy
Gene/Insert
  Gene/Insert name: PG6-vioABE
  Species: Pseudoalteromonas luteoviolacea strain B
  Promoter: PG6 (orthogonal T7-lac variant)
  Cloning method: Unknown
  Sequencing primers: 5′ pBRrevBam
Terms and licenses: Academic/Nonprofit Terms; Industry Terms: Not Available to Industry
Depositor comments: Coexpression with G6 CRISPR repressor shuts off prodeoxyviolacein production (green culture).
How to cite: pETM6-G6-vioABE was a gift from Mattheos Koffas (Addgene plasmid # 73438 ; http://n2t.net/addgene:73438 ; RRID:Addgene_73438)
