[The description below was written by a language model from this plasmid's Addgene catalogue record and pLannotate feature annotations shown in this document.]
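Description:
pETM6-G6-vioABE is a bacterial expression plasmid built on the pETM6 backbone, a pET-style vector for assembling multigene metabolic pathways in Escherichia coli. It is maintained through a ColE1/pBR322-type origin accompanied by the bom and rop elements, and the catalogue lists it as high copy. Selection is by ampicillin resistance (β-lactamase). An f1 origin is also present, along with short, non-functional remnants of the pBR322 tetracycline resistance gene. The backbone carries lacI under its own promoter, supplying the repressor that acts on the lac operators in the expression cassettes.

The payload is the prodeoxyviolacein pathway, vioA, vioB and vioE from Pseudoalteromonas luteoviolacea, arranged monocistronically. The feature table shows three tandem units, each with a lac operator, a T7 gene 10 ribosome binding site, an unannotated open region corresponding to the coding sequence, an S-tag fragment left over from the vector, and its own T7 terminator. The vio genes themselves are not annotated. The 19-nt hits labelled "CMV intron fragment" just upstream of each operator sit where the promoter would be expected, so they are probably spurious matches to the PG6 promoter variant rather than real viral elements.

PG6 is an engineered T7-lac promoter variant, so expression requires a host supplying T7 RNA polymerase and is IPTG-inducible. The variant was designed to be orthogonally repressible by CRISPR/dCas9. According to the depositor, coexpression with the matching G6 CRISPR repressor shuts off production of the green prodeoxyviolacein pigment. This gives a visual readout for testing tuneable, promoter-specific control of pathway flux.
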