Features (pLannotate 1.2.2; 27 found; start..end, strand, type, name):
      3..27      +  protein_bind   lac operator: The lac repressor binds to the lac operator to inhibit transcription in E. coli. This inhibition can be relieved by adding lactose or isopropyl-β-D-thiogalactopyranoside (IPTG). lac repressor encoded by lacI
     42..64      +  RBS            RBS: efficient ribosome binding site from bacteriophage T7 gene 10 (Olins and Rangwala, 1989)
   1374..1415    +  CDS            S-Tag (fragment): affinity and epitope tag derived from pancreatic ribonuclease A
   1471..1518    +  terminator     T7 terminator: transcription terminator for bacteriophage T7 RNA polymerase
   1549..1567    +  intron         CMV intron (fragment): modified intron A from human cytomegalovirus (CMV)
   1571..1595    +  protein_bind   lac operator: The lac repressor binds to the lac operator to inhibit transcription in E. coli. This inhibition can be relieved by adding lactose or isopropyl-β-D-thiogalactopyranoside (IPTG). lac repressor encoded by lacI
   1610..1632    +  RBS            RBS: efficient ribosome binding site from bacteriophage T7 gene 10 (Olins and Rangwala, 1989)
   4682..4723    +  CDS            S-Tag (fragment): affinity and epitope tag derived from pancreatic ribonuclease A
   4779..4826    +  terminator     T7 terminator: transcription terminator for bacteriophage T7 RNA polymerase
   4857..4875    +  intron         CMV intron (fragment): modified intron A from human cytomegalovirus (CMV)
   4879..4903    +  protein_bind   lac operator: The lac repressor binds to the lac operator to inhibit transcription in E. coli. This inhibition can be relieved by adding lactose or isopropyl-β-D-thiogalactopyranoside (IPTG). lac repressor encoded by lacI
   4918..4940    +  RBS            RBS: efficient ribosome binding site from bacteriophage T7 gene 10 (Olins and Rangwala, 1989)
   5566..5607    +  CDS            S-Tag (fragment): affinity and epitope tag derived from pancreatic ribonuclease A
   5663..5710    +  terminator     T7 terminator: transcription terminator for bacteriophage T7 RNA polymerase
   5754..6209    +  rep_origin     f1 ori (sequence partly withheld): f1 bacteriophage origin of replication; arrow indicates direction of (+) strand synthesis
   6324..7184    -  CDS            AmpR: β-lactamase; bla; confers resistance to ampicillin, carbenicillin, and related antibiotics
   7185..7277    -  promoter       AmpR promoter: bla
   7358..7946    +  rep_origin     ori: high-copy-number ColE1/pMB1/pBR322/pUC origin of replication
   8132..8274    -  misc_feature   bom: basis of mobility region from pBR322
   8376..8567    -  CDS            rop: Rop protein, which maintains plasmids at low copy number; rop
   8584..8964    +  CDS            YPB1_ECOLX: Protein predicted: Swiss-Prot protein existence level 4. From Escherichia coli.
   9026..9090    -  CDS            TcR (fragment): tetracycline efflux protein; tet; confers resistance to tetracycline
   9105..9126    -  protein_bind   CAP binding site: CAP binding activates transcription in the presence of cAMP. E. coli catabolite activator protein
   9139..10221   -  CDS            lacI: lac repressor; lacI; The lac repressor binds to the lac operator to inhibit transcription in E. coli. This inhibition can be relieved by adding lactose or isopropyl-β-D-thiogalactopyranoside (IPTG).
  10222..10299   -  promoter       lacI promoter: lacI
  10307..10580   -  CDS            TcR (fragment): tetracycline efflux protein; tet; confers resistance to tetracycline
  10612..10630   +  intron         CMV intron (fragment): modified intron A from human cytomegalovirus (CMV)
>Addgene plasmid #73438 | pETM6-G6-vioABE | depositor full sequence | sequence record 135337 | Full Sequence
TCGGAATTGTGAGCGGATAACAATTCCCCTCTAGAAATAATTTTGTTTAACTTTAAGAAGGAGATATACA
TATGTTAAATTTAGAGCATTCAGTTTCAATTGTCGGAGCTGGAATTTCTGGGATAGTGTGTGCAATTACA
TTAGCTCGTTCAAGGGCATTAGAAGGTTACGCAATAGATGTCTATGAACAAAGCCCCCGCGTTGGTGGAC
GGATCCAAACAAACTTGTTGAGCAATCATTACATCGATTTAGGTGCCGCTCGTTTTTGTTCACAATTGCA
TGGTAATGTATATGATCTAGTCAAGAGGTTTGAACTCGAATTTGAACCGTTTCCTTTTACTCAACTTAGA
TTTACTCAGCCAATTCAAAAAGAACTCAAGACTATTTTGTCTAATCTAAAACCGTTAATCGATGAACATA
AAGAAGATTCTTTTGTCGAATTTGTTACGAGCTATTTGGGTAAAGAAAAAGCAAAAGCAGTAATCTTAGC
ACTGGGCTACGACTCACTCTCTATGCCAATAATTTCTCCACATATTGCTTACGATATCATTGAAAAACAC
CCAGAAACTCAATGTTTCACTGAAAATTGTGGGAATGAATGGTTTAGTTTGAAAGAGGGATTGGCGTCGT
TGATCAAGGCGCTATATGAAGAGGCGTTAAAACTCGGGATTAAGTTTCATTTTGAATCTACATTAGTTCA
AATAAGCAATCGAGGTAACGCCCACAGCTTGGTGATTGCCGATAATCAAAATCAACAAAAAGAGATCAGT
AAAGGGCTTAAGATCATTACTTTGCCTCCATCTCGAATGGAAAAATTAGATAAGCAATTTCCTAAACGTT
GGAGCAACTACAATTATGGTTCTAGCCCCTTGTTTAAAGGATTTTTCTTTTACTCCGAACCGTGGTGGCG
AGAGTTAGGGTTGACGGATCACGTCGTAATTACCCAAAATCCGATCCGTAAATTGTATTTCAAAGATGAA
AAATACGCGTTTTTCTATACTGATAGTGACAACGCGTTATATTGGCGAGATGTGCTTTCTTTAGGCGAAG
ATCATTACCTTACAACGGTTAAAAAGCTTATCGCGGAGGCACTAAACTTACCTCAAGATGTCATTCCAAA
TCCAGAGTTACACAAAAACAAATTTTGGCTTCATGGTGTCGAATTTTCAAAAGAATGTTGCCCTAAACAT
CCATTTTATCAAACACTTTCTGATGACAGCGTTATCTCTTTGTCTGACGCCTATACACACCATTGTGGAT
GGATAGAAGGGGGCATCTTAGCCGGCAAGTTTACAGCGGAATCGATCATCAGCCAGTTGCCTACACATCG
TGAAACTGTGAAAGAAGTAGTATACCTTTGACTCGAGTCTGGTAAAGAAACCGCTGCTGCGAAATTTGAA
CGCCAGCACATGGACTCGTCTACTAGTCGCAGCTTAATTAACCTAAACTGCTGCCACCGCTGAGCAATAA
CTAGCATAACCCCTTGGGGCCTCTAAACGGGTCTTGAGGGGTTTTTTGCTAGGATCGAGATCGATCTCGA
TCCCGCGAAATTAATACGACTCACTATTTCGGAATTGTGAGCGGATAACAATTCCCCTCTAGAAATAATT
TTGTTTAACTTTAAGAAGGAGATATACATATGAGTGTTTTAGATTTTCCTCGAATACATTTTAAGGGTAT
GGCTCGGGTTAATATACCAACCGCAAACCGAAATACCCAAAACACATTGGATACGACAACAAATACCGTG
TTTCAATTCGGCCAGCCGGTTGACATTGACTTGCCGCCGGCACGTTTCCACGAATACCTCCACTCACTTG
GTCCAAAAGTTAATCGCTTTGGTAAAAAAGATGAAAATGGAGAATTCAGTGTAGCGTGTGGCTACAACAT
GCTTGGTAATAATCATTTTTCATGGCACGACGCTAAAGTTACGGCTTTGCAATTGCGCCCGGGTGATTGT
GTTGTTCAAGATCCACTCATAGGGTGTTCTGTTAATTTATGGGGACACTACAATGAGTACCTTAGAACCT
CATTCAATCGTGCTCGCTGGGTTGATAATGACCCGACCCGAAGTGACTCGGCACTCATCTATGCTGGACA
AATTACATTAACTGCAAATGGCAGTGAGGCAAGTGAAAAGCATGTGATGTCTGCTGACATTGATTGTACA
CATGGAGTGAGATGGATAAATCCTAGCTTTATTAATAGCCTCGACGAACATGCGTTTGCTGAAGATATTG
CAGCAGCCCGTTTGTTTCAGTTTGCTGTCAATAAGAACAGCAAGGATTTCTTATTGAATCAATTGGGCTT
GCAGTCAGAATTTATTGAACAATTACGAATAGCACTAGAACAAGAAGATGTTAAGGGCTTAGTTGTTCAA
TATTGTGTAAGCAATCTATCGCCTCCTGTAGCGCCCAATATGCCGGTCTTTTGTGATTTACATGGCTGCA
TAGGGCTTTGGCGAGAAAGTGAAATGGCCACTTGTCCTGCAGGTCGGATTTTACAGCCAGAATGCCCACA
GCAATTTGCACCGATTACATTAAAACAGGCAGGGCAATGGTTGAGTATAAATATGCCGATTAGTATCGGT
CATACTCATCACTTAGATCCATTACCTGTATTATCTGGAATGCCTCCTCGATTAGCAGCAAAAACGCCCT
TGGGTGTCTTGCAACTCAAGACGGCCAGTGATGAGTTAATCGCCGAGATCCCAGAGGTGCTTTATAACGC
GTGTTTGGATACAGGAGGGATCATCGATGTGACAATACAAACCCATACAGACGGACTTGAATTACAGTCA
TTAAAGCTGGTAAGCCAGTCTCATTCGTGGCATGAAATCGATTGGCAAGTTCAAGCCGAACAACACATCA
TATATATGGAATCTCCAAACCTAATCGAGTTGCAAAAAAGCAAGCAATATATTGATGTATATAGCTATTT
TCGTGGAATTCTTAAGCCAATCAACGGTTTAACAAGTTATAACGCGGGACCACAACGAGTGCAATGTGAC
GAGTTCATTGAAACGAATGAACAAGGACGTGGTTTGTTTCTAGTTGAAGCGTTAACACCAGGGAGTGGTG
AAGTTTTTCTAGGAGAACAATATAGTCGTGTCCAGATCCGTGTATTAAGTAATGACTGGGCGTTACTTAA
TGTCCCTGATGAACAGGTTGACTATGACTTTCTTTATAAAAATGTCATGGCCTACTATGAGTTTGTTTAT
CCGTTCATGGCAGACAAAGTGTTTAGCATGGCTGATAAATGTAAATGCGAAACGTATGCACGCTTAATGT
GGCAAATGTGCGATCCCAAAAATAAAGAGAAAAGCTACTACATGCCTAGTACGCGGGAGATGTCACAAGC
ACAATCGTTTCTATTTTTGAAATATTTGAGTAACGTAGAAAAGTCGGCAATCCCCAAGGTTTTGCCTTAT
TGCAATACAGACGTTACGGTTACAGGCAAAATAAAAAACCGTACACAATTAATTCGGGCATTAAAAGACT
CTGTCGACCTAGAGTTGTCGATTATGCTGCAGTATTTGTATAGCGCCTATTCACTACCAAATTACGCCGC
CGGAGAGGCGTTGGTAAACGCAAAAAGATGGACTCAAGAACAACTTGAATTAGTGAATGGTGGCGCAGAT
AGGCGGCACAACAGCGGTTGGCGAGGTGCTATTCTTGAAGTTGCTCACGAAGAGATGATCCATTATTTGG
TCGTCAATAATTTGCTTATGTCCTTAGGCGAACCTTTTTACTGTGGCAACCCGGTACTTGGCCAACAAGC
GAACGAAAAATTTGGACTCGATACGGATTTTTCTTACGAGCCCTTTGGCTTACAGTCCATCACGAAATTT
GTACGCTTTGAGTGGCCACGCTTTATTCCGACCATAGGTCTTTCAATTGCTGATTTCTATGCCGACATTA
AGCGTGCCTTTGAGCAATTACCAGACCTCTATCCTAAAGATGCGAAGGGTTCGGGGGGAGAGCATCACTT
GTTTTTGAATGAAGTGATTAACCGTCAATACCCGGCATACCAATTCGAAGTGTATAACCGACAGACTGCT
TTGTTTGCAATTGAATTTGTTACAGAGCAAGGCGAAGGTGTGACTGCACAGTCAGAACAATTCGAATTAG
GTCATTTCCACCGCTTAAGACAGATAGCCATGGCATTAACTAATCAAGAACAGCCTTTTGAACCGGCGTA
TCCCGTGCTTAAAAACCCTGTTTTTAAACCTAGAGCGGGATGTAATTTAGTCACCGACCCAGAATCACAA
GCCTTAATGGCGTTTTATCAACAGTGTCATGAATTGATGTTTCAAATCATGATGCATCATTTTTCGCAAC
GACCTCTCATCAGCATGCGGCGCTCGCGATTGATGAATGCCGCCATCGACCTGATGACAGGAATATTACG
TCCATTGTCTGTGAAATTAATGACGATGCCGTCTGGGACTAAAGGTCGAAATGCCGGTCCGCCAGTGCCA
GAGTCGGTCAGTTCTTTCGTCGATAAGGATTATGCTGGCGGTTGCCAACAATTGTCATGGCGCTGCGCAC
AGTTGGCGGCAGCGGCAAAAGCGTTAAACCTAAATGTAACTACACAAATCGAATTATTGGAGTTTTTCCA
ACAACAACTGGCTGACCTCGCAGCCGGAACTCTTTCAAAGGAAGGTTAGCTCGAGTCTGGTAAAGAAACC
GCTGCTGCGAAATTTGAACGCCAGCACATGGACTCGTCTACTAGTCGCAGCTTAATTAACCTAAACTGCT
GCCACCGCTGAGCAATAACTAGCATAACCCCTTGGGGCCTCTAAACGGGTCTTGAGGGGTTTTTTGCTAG
GATCGAGATCGATCTCGATCCCGCGAAATTAATACGACTCACTATTTCGGAATTGTGAGCGGATAACAAT
TCCCCTCTAGAAATAATTTTGTTTAACTTTAAGAAGGAGATATACATATGGAATTACGTAAAGTAGATAG
AGTTCCGCCAATGTTACCTGAGTGTTGGAGCAGTAGTTATATTTCTTATTGGCTTCCTATGAAGCCAGAA
GACGATATTACTTCTGGGTATTGTTGGTTCGATTATGCTCAAGAGGTTTGTCGTATAGACGGTTTGTTTA
ACCCTTGGAGTGAAACAAAAATGGGACACCGTTTGTGGATGTCCGAAATTATGTATCCACGCAGTTATGA
ATCGTTTAAATCTAAAATTGCCTATGCACGAACACATCGGGATAAACCTTCAGCGTTTAAAGAAACGGTG
TTAAATGATGAGGTAGACCCATGCCATGAGCTTATTTTAACGCGTGATGTGTTGGTAAAAAACCACGCTA
AGTATGCAGGTGAACACACCATTTTGGGTTATAAAGCGGATGCGTGGTGCTTTGAACGCCCAAATGACAA
AGGTCCTGCAACGTATTTTTTTAAAGAAGGGACAGATCAGTTGCTCCGAATGGTCACGGGTGATCCGAAC
GTTCACGCCTCTGTAAGAGACTTTCCTAATTTTAATACGCTGCCGATACCTAACACGATTTTTGATGTAA
CAAGTCTCTCTCATAGGAATTGACTCGAGTCTGGTAAAGAAACCGCTGCTGCGAAATTTGAACGCCAGCA
CATGGACTCGTCTACTAGTCGCAGCTTAATTAACCTAAACTGCTGCCACCGCTGAGCAATAACTAGCATA
ACCCCTTGGGGCCTCTAAACGGGTCTTGAGGGGTTTTTTGCTAGCGAAAGGAGGAGTCGACTATATCCGG
ATTGGCGAATGGG
[124 nt withheld, positions 5754-5877]
C
[91 nt withheld, positions 5879-5969]
A
[49 nt withheld, positions 5971-6019]
CCTTTGACGTTGGAGTCCACGTTCTTT
[37 nt withheld, positions 6047-6083]
ACCCTATCTCGGTCTATTCTTTTGATTTATAAGGGATTTTGCCGATTTCGGCCTATTGGTTAAAAAATGA
GCTGATTTAACAAAAATTTAACGCGAATTTTAACAAAATATTAACGTTTACAATTTCTGGCGGCACGATG
GCATGAGATTATCAAAAAGGATCTTCACCTAGATCCTTTTAAATTAAAAATGAAGTTTTAAATCAATCTA
AAGTATATATGAGTAAACTTGGTCTGACAGTTACCAATGCTTAATCAGTGAGGCACCTATCTCAGCGATC
TGTCTATTTCGTTCATCCATAGTTGCCTGACTCCCCGTCGTGTAGATAACTACGATACGGGAGGGCTTAC
CATCTGGCCCCAGTGCTGCAATGATACCGCGAGACCCACGCTCACCGGCTCCAGATTTATCAGCAATAAA
CCAGCCAGCCGGAAGGGCCGAGCGCAGAAGTGGTCCTGCAACTTTATCCGCCTCCATCCAGTCTATTAAT
TGTTGCCGGGAAGCTAGAGTAAGTAGTTCGCCAGTTAATAGTTTGCGCAACGTTGTTGCCATTGCTACAG
GCATCGTGGTGTCACGCTCGTCGTTTGGTATGGCTTCATTCAGCTCCGGTTCCCAACGATCAAGGCGAGT
TACATGATCCCCCATGTTGTGCAAAAAAGCGGTTAGCTCCTTCGGTCCTCCGATCGTTGTCAGAAGTAAG
TTGGCCGCAGTGTTATCACTCATGGTTATGGCAGCACTGCATAATTCTCTTACTGTCATGCCATCCGTAA
GATGCTTTTCTGTGACTGGTGAGTACTCAACCAAGTCATTCTGAGAATAGTGTATGCGGCGACCGAGTTG
CTCTTGCCCGGCGTCAATACGGGATAATACCGCGCCACATAGCAGAACTTTAAAAGTGCTCATCATTGGA
AAACGTTCTTCGGGGCGAAAACTCTCAAGGATCTTACCGCTGTTGAGATCCAGTTCGATGTAACCCACTC
GTGCACCCAACTGATCTTCAGCATCTTTTACTTTCACCAGCGTTTCTGGGTGAGCAAAAACAGGAAGGCA
AAATGCCGCAAAAAAGGGAATAAGGGCGACACGGAAATGTTGAATACTCATACTCTTCCTTTTTCAATCA
TGATTGAAGCATTTATCAGGGTTATTGTCTCATGAGCGGATACATATTTGAATGTATTTAGAAAAATAAA
CAAATAGGTCATGACCAAAATCCCTTAACGTGAGTTTTCGTTCCACTGAGCGTCAGACCCCGTAGAAAAG
ATCAAAGGATCTTCTTGAGATCCTTTTTTTCTGCGCGTAATCTGCTGCTTGCAAACAAAAAAACCACCGC
TACCAGCGGTGGTTTGTTTGCCGGATCAAGAGCTACCAACTCTTTTTCCGAAGGTAACTGGCTTCAGCAG
AGCGCAGATACCAAATACTGTCCTTCTAGTGTAGCCGTAGTTAGGCCACCACTTCAAGAACTCTGTAGCA
CCGCCTACATACCTCGCTCTGCTAATCCTGTTACCAGTGGCTGCTGCCAGTGGCGATAAGTCGTGTCTTA
CCGGGTTGGACTCAAGACGATAGTTACCGGATAAGGCGCAGCGGTCGGGCTGAACGGGGGGTTCGTGCAC
ACAGCCCAGCTTGGAGCGAACGACCTACACCGAACTGAGATACCTACAGCGTGAGCTATGAGAAAGCGCC
ACGCTTCCCGAAGGGAGAAAGGCGGACAGGTATCCGGTAAGCGGCAGGGTCGGAACAGGAGAGCGCACGA
GGGAGCTTCCAGGGGGAAACGCCTGGTATCTTTATAGTCCTGTCGGGTTTCGCCACCTCTGACTTGAGCG
TCGATTTTTGTGATGCTCGTCAGGGGGGCGGAGCCTATGGAAAAACGCCAGCAACGCGGCCTTTTTACGG
TTCCTGGCCTTTTGCTGGCCTTTTGCTCACATGTTCTTTCCTGCGTTATCCCCTGATTCTGTGGATAACC
GTATTACCGCCTTTGAGTGAGCTGATACCGCTCGCCGCAGCCGAACGACCGAGCGCAGCGAGTCAGTGAG
CGAGGAAGCGGAAGAGCGCCTGATGCGGTATTTTCTCCTTACGCATCTGTGCGGTATTTCACACCGCATA
TATGGTGCACTCTCAGTACAATCTGCTCTGATGCCGCATAGTTAAGCCAGTATACACTCCGCTATCGCTA
CGTGACTGGGTCATGGCTGCGCCCCGACACCCGCCAACACCCGCTGACGCGCCCTGACGGGCTTGTCTGC
TCCCGGCATCCGCTTACAGACAAGCTGTGACCGTCTCCGGGAGCTGCATGTGTCAGAGGTTTTCACCGTC
ATCACCGAAACGCGCGAGGCAGCTGCGGTAAAGCTCATCAGCGTGGTCGTGAAGCGATTCACAGATGTCT
GCCTGTTCATCCGCGTCCAGCTCGTTGAGTTTCTCCAGAAGCGTTAATGTCTGGCTTCTGATAAAGCGGG
CCATGTTAAGGGCGGTTTTTTCCTGTTTGGTCACTGATGCCTCCGTGTAAGGGGGATTTCTGTTCATGGG
GGTAATGATACCGATGAAACGAGAGAGGATGCTCACGATACGGGTTACTGATGATGAACATGCCCGGTTA
CTGGAACGTTGTGAGGGTAAACAACTGGCGGTATGGATGCGGCGGGACCAGAGAAAAATCACTCAGGGTC
AATGCCAGCGCTTCGTTAATACAGATGTAGGTGTTCCACAGGGTAGCCAGCAGCATCCTGCGATGCAGAT
CCGGAACATAATGGTGCAGGGCGCTGACTTCCGCGTTTCCAGACTTTACGAAACACGGAAACCGAAGACC
ATTCATGTTGTTGCTCAGGTCGCAGACGTTTTGCAGCAGCAGTCGCTTCACGTTCGCTCGCGTATCGGTG
ATTCATTCTGCTAACCAGTAAGGCAACCCCGCCAGCCTAGCCGGGTCCTCAACGACAGGAGCACGATCAT
GCTAGTCATGCCCCGCGCCCACCGGAAGGAGCTGACTGGGTTGAAGGCTCTCAAGGGCATCGGTCGAGAT
CCCGGTGCCTAATGAGTGAGCTAACTTACATTAATTGCGTTGCGCTCACTGCCCGCTTTCCAGTCGGGAA
ACCTGTCGTGCCAGCTGCATTAATGAATCGGCCAACGCGCGGGGAGAGGCGGTTTGCGTATTGGGCGCCA
GGGTGGTTTTTCTTTTCACCAGTGAGACGGGCAACAGCTGATTGCCCTTCACCGCCTGGCCCTGAGAGAG
TTGCAGCAAGCGGTCCACGCTGGTTTGCCCCAGCAGGCGAAAATCCTGTTTGATGGTGGTTAACGGCGGG
ATATAACATGAGCTGTCTTCGGTATCGTCGTATCCCACTACCGAGATGTCCGCACCAACGCGCAGCCCGG
ACTCGGTAATGGCGCGCATTGCGCCCAGCGCCATCTGATCGTTGGCAACCAGCATCGCAGTGGGAACGAT
GCCCTCATTCAGCATTTGCATGGTTTGTTGAAAACCGGACATGGCACTCCAGTCGCCTTCCCGTTCCGCT
ATCGGCTGAATTTGATTGCGAGTGAGATATTTATGCCAGCCAGCCAGACGCAGACGCGCCGAGACAGAAC
TTAATGGGCCCGCTAACAGCGCGATTTGCTGGTGACCCAATGCGACCAGATGCTCCACGCCCAGTCGCGT
ACCGTCTTCATGGGAGAAAATAATACTGTTGATGGGTGTCTGGTCAGAGACATCAAGAAATAACGCCGGA
ACATTAGTGCAGGCAGCTTCCACAGCAATGGCATCCTGGTCATCCAGCGGATAGTTAATGATCAGCCCAC
TGACGCGTTGCGCGAGAAGATTGTGCACCGCCGCTTTACAGGCTTCGACGCCGCTTCGTTCTACCATCGA
CACCACCACGCTGGCACCCAGTTGATCGGCGCGAGATTTAATCGCCGCGACAATTTGCGACGGCGCGTGC
AGGGCCAGACTGGAGGTGGCAACGCCAATCAGCAACGACTGTTTGCCCGCCAGTTGTTGTGCCACGCGGT
TGGGAATGTAATTCAGCTCCGCCATCGCCGCTTCCACTTTTTCCCGCGTTTTCGCAGAAACGTGGCTGGC
CTGGTTCACCACGCGGGAAACGGTCTGATAAGAGACACCGGCATACTCTGCGACATCGTATAACGTTACT
GGTTTCACATTCACCACCCTGAATTGACTCTCTTCCGGGCGCTATCATGCCATACCGCGAAAGGTTTTGC
GCCATTCGATGGTGTCCGGGATCTCGACGCTCTCCCTTATGCGACTCCTGCATTAGGAAGCAGCCCAGTA
GTAGGTTGAGGCCGTTGAGCACCGCCGCCGCAAGGAATGGTGCATGCAAGGAGATGGCGCCCAACAGTCC
CCCGGCCACGGGGCCTGCCACCATACCCACGCCGAAACAAGCGCTCATGAGCCCGAAGTGGCGAGCCCGA
TCTTCCCCATCGGTGATGTCGGCGATATAGGCGCCAGCAACCGCACCTGTGGCGCCGGTGATGCCGGCCA
CGATGCGTCCGGCGTAGCCTAGGATCGAGATCGATCTCGATCCCGCGAAATTAATACGACTCACTATT
