>Addgene plasmid #73438 | pETM6-G6-vioABE | addgene partial sequence | sequence record 139094 | pBRrevBam 5'-GGTGATGTCGGCGATATAGG-3'
GCGTCCGGCGTAGCCTAGGATCGAGATCGATCTCGATCCCGCGAAATTAATACGACTCACTATTTCGGAA
TTGTGAGCGGATAACAATTCCCCTCTAGAAATAATTTTGTTTAACTTTAAGAAGGAGATATACATATGTT
AAATTTAGAGCATTCAGTTTCAATTGTCGGAGCTGGAATTTCTGGGATAGTGTGTGCAATTACATTAGCT
CGTTCAAGGGCATTAGAAGGTTACGCAATAGATGTCTATGAACAAAGCCCCCGCGTTGGTGGACGGATCC
AAACAAACTTGTTGAGCAATCATTACATCGATTTAGGTGCCGCTCGTTTTTGTTCACAATTGCATGGTAA
TGTATATGATCTAGTCAAGAGGTTTGAACTCGAATTTGAACCGTTTCCTTTTACTCAACTTAGATTTACT
CAGCCAATTCAAAAAGAACTCAAGACTATTTTGTCTAATCTAAAACCGTTAATCGATGAACATAAAGAAG
ATTCTTTTGTCGAATTTGTTACGAGCTATTTGGGTAAAGAAAAAGCAAAAGCAGTAATCTTAGCACTGGG
CTACGACTCACTCTCTATGCCAATAATTTCTCCACATATTGCTTACGATATCATTGAAAAACACCCAGAA
ACTCAATGTTTCACTGAAAATTGTGGGAATGAATGGTTTAGTTTGAAAGAGGGATTGGCGTCGTTGATCA
AGGCGCTATATGAAGAGGCGTTAAAACTCGGGATTAAGTTTCATTTTGAATCTACATTAGTTCAA
