>Addgene plasmid #73438 | pETM6-G6-vioABE | addgene partial sequence | sequence record 139188 | vioB-F 5'-ATGAGTGTTTTAGATTTTCCTCG-3'
AACCGAAATACCCAAAACACATTGGATACGACAACAAATACCGTGTTTCAATTCGGCCAGCCGGTTGACA
TTGACTTGCCGCCGGCACGTTTCCACGAATACCTCCACTCACTTGGTCCAAAAGTTAATCGCTTTGGTAA
AAAAGATGAAAATGGAGAATTCAGTGTAGCGTGTGGCTACAACATGCTTGGTAATAATCATTTTTCATGG
CACGACGCTAAAGTTACGGCTTTGCAATTGCGCCCGGGTGATTGTGTTGTTCAAGATCCACTCATAGGGT
GTTCTGTTAATTTATGGGGACACTACAATGAGTACCTTAGAACCTCATTCAATCGTGCTCGCTGGGTTGA
TAATGACCCGACCCGAAGTGACTCGGCACTCATCTATGCTGGACAAATTACATTAACTGCAAATGGCAGT
GAGGCAAGTGAAAAGCATGTGATGTCTGCTGACATTGATTGTACACATGGAGTGAGATGGATAAATCCTA
GCTTTATTAATAGCCTCGACGAACATGCGTTTGCTGAAGATATTGCAGCAGCCCGTTTGTTTCAGTTTGC
TGTCAATAAGAACAGCAAGGATTTCTTATTGAATCAATTGGGCTTGCAGTCAGAATTTATTGAACAATTA
CGAATAGCACTAGAACAAGAAGATGTTAAGGGCTTAGTTGTTCAATATTGTGTAAGCAATCTATCGCCTC
CTGTAGCGCCCAATATGCCGGTCTTT
